Addgene plasmid #77697: PDGFRL gRNA (BRDN0001145943)
Purpose: 3rd generation lentiviral gRNA plasmid targeting human PDGFRL
Depositing lab: John Doench & David Root. Depositing organization: Broad Institute. Publication: Optimized sgRNA design to maximize activity and minimize off-target effects of CRISPR-Cas9. Doench JG, Fusi N, Sullender M, Hegde M, Vaimberg EW, Donovan KF, Smith I, Tothova Z, Wilen C, Orchard R, Virgin HW, Listgarten J, Root DE. Nat Biotechnol. 2016 Jan 18. doi: 10.1038/nbt.3437. PubMed 26780180.
Backbone
  Vector backbone: lentiGuide-Puro
  Backbone manufacturer: Zhang Lab (Addgene plasmid # 52963)
  Vector type: Mammalian Expression, Lentiviral, CRISPR
  Selectable markers: Puromycin
Growth in bacteria
  Bacterial resistance: Ampicillin, 100 μg/mL
  Growth temperature: 37°C
  Growth strain: DH5alpha
  Copy number: High Copy
Gene/Insert
  Gene/Insert name: PDGFRL (alt names: PDGFRL; NM_006207.2)
  gRNA/shRNA sequence: TAGACAACATCGAAGTAGCT
  Species: H. sapiens (human)
  Entrez Gene: PDGFRL (a.k.a. PDGRL, PRLTS)
  Promoter: hU6
  Cloning method: Unknown
  Sequencing primers: 5′ U6-F; 3′ pS2-R
Terms and licenses: Academic/Nonprofit Terms; Industry Terms: Not Available to Industry
Depositor comments: The gRNA was designed to target the following Genbank reference sequence(s): NM_006207.2. Note that this plasmid does NOT contain Cas9. It should be used in conjunction with lentiCas9-Blast (Addgene #52962) or otherwise with cell lines already expressing Cas9. Browse the full kinome gRNA library at http://www.addgene.org/pooled-library/broadgpp-human-kinome/ or visit http://www.broadinstitute.org/rnai/public/ for detailed protocols and information.
How to cite: PDGFRL gRNA (BRDN0001145943) was a gift from John Doench & David Root (Addgene plasmid # 77697 ; http://n2t.net/addgene:77697 ; RRID:Addgene_77697)
