[The description below was written by a language model from this plasmid's Addgene catalogue record and pLannotate feature annotations shown in this document.]
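Description:
PDGFRL gRNA (BRDN0001145943) is a third-generation lentiviral CRISPR guide plasmid built on the lentiGuide-Puro backbone, carrying a single guide RNA directed against human PDGFRL (designed against reference transcript NM_006207.2). It is propagated in E. coli as a high-copy plasmid through a ColE1/pUC-type origin with ampicillin selection from the bla gene. The backbone also carries an f1 origin, an SV40 origin and remnants of lac and phage-promoter cloning sequences that play no role in the payload.

The transfer cassette is driven by an RSV promoter fused to a truncated HIV-1 5' LTR, which makes genomic RNA production Tat-independent. This is followed by the Ψ packaging signal with a partial gag sequence, the RRE for Rev-dependent nuclear export, and a cPPT/CTS that aids nuclear import of the reverse-transcribed genome. Within this unit, a human U6 RNA polymerase III promoter transcribes the PDGFRL-specific spacer fused to the Streptococcus pyogenes Cas9 guide RNA scaffold. A separate EF-1α promoter with its intron A expresses puromycin N-acetyltransferase for selection of transduced mammalian cells, and a WPRE enhances transcript expression. The ΔU3 3' LTR makes the integrated provirus self-inactivating, and an SV40 polyadenylation signal lies downstream.

The plasmid does not encode Cas9, so it is meant to be used with a separate Cas9 vector or in cells that already express Cas9, where the guide directs cleavage and knockout of PDGFRL. It belongs to a human kinome gRNA collection designed with optimized rules for on-target activity and reduced off-target effects.
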