Features (pLannotate 1.2.2; 29 found; start..end, strand, type, name):
     14..80      +  CDS            small t antigen (fragment): SV40 (simian virus 40) small t antigen
    106..317     +  promoter       EF-1α core promoter: core promoter for human elongation factor EF-1α
    318..1256    +  intron         EF-1α intron A: intron upstream of the start codon of human EF-1α
   1278..1877    +  CDS            PuroR (fragment): puromycin N-acetyltransferase; pac from Streptomyces; confers resistance to puromycin
   1893..2481    +  misc_feature   WPRE: woodchuck hepatitis virus posttranscriptional regulatory element
   2532..2551    +  misc_feature   cPPT/CTS (fragment): central polypurine tract and central termination sequence of HIV-1
   2553..2786    +  LTR            3' LTR (ΔU3): self-inactivating 3' long terminal repeat (LTR) from HIV-1
   2864..2985    +  polyA_signal   SV40 poly(A) signal: SV40 polyadenylation signal
   3025..3160    +  rep_origin     SV40 ori: SV40 origin of replication
   3181..3199    -  promoter       T7 promoter: promoter for bacteriophage T7 RNA polymerase
   3207..3362    +  CDS            lacZα (fragment): LacZα fragment of β-galactosidase; lacZ fragment
   3367..3795    +  rep_origin     f1 ori (sequence partly withheld): f1 bacteriophage origin of replication; arrow indicates direction of (+) strand synthesis
   3848..3952    +  promoter       AmpR promoter: bla
   3953..4813    +  CDS            AmpR: β-lactamase; bla; confers resistance to ampicillin, carbenicillin, and related antibiotics
   4984..5572    +  rep_origin     ori: high-copy-number ColE1/pMB1/pBR322/pUC origin of replication
   5755..5847    +  CDS            lacI (fragment): lac repressor; lacI; The lac repressor binds to the lac operator to inhibit transcription in E. coli. This inhibition can be relieved by adding lactose or isopropyl-β-D-thiogalactopyranoside (IPTG).
   5860..5881    +  protein_bind   CAP binding site: CAP binding activates transcription in the presence of cAMP. E. coli catabolite activator protein
   5896..5926    +  promoter       lac promoter: promoter for the E. coli lac operon
   5934..5950    +  protein_bind   lac operator: The lac repressor binds to the lac operator to inhibit transcription in E. coli. This inhibition can be relieved by adding lactose or isopropyl-β-D-thiogalactopyranoside (IPTG). lac repressor encoded by lacI
   5995..6013    +  promoter       T3 promoter: promoter for bacteriophage T3 RNA polymerase
   6041..6267    +  promoter       RSV promoter: Rous sarcoma virus enhancer/promoter
   6268..6448    +  LTR            5' LTR (truncated): truncated 5' long terminal repeat (LTR) from HIV-1
   6495..6620    +  misc_feature   HIV-1 Ψ: packaging signal of human immunodeficiency virus type 1
   6604..6967    +  CDS            HIV-1 gag (fragment): gag protein from human immunodeficiency virus 1; gag
   7113..7346    +  misc_feature   RRE: The Rev response element (RRE) of HIV-1 allows for Rev-dependent mRNA export from the nucleus to the cytoplasm.
   7723..7749    +  CDS            Rev (fragment): human immunodeficiency virus 1 (HIV-1) Rev protein; rev; enhances nuclear export of unspliced and incompletely spliced viral mRNAs
   7753..7993    +  promoter       U6 promoter: RNA polymerase III promoter for human U6 snRNA
   8023..8098    +  misc_RNA       gRNA scaffold: guide RNA scaffold for the Streptococcus pyogenes CRISPR/Cas9 system
   8154..8271    +  misc_feature   cPPT/CTS: central polypurine tract and central termination sequence of HIV-1
>Addgene plasmid #77697 | PDGFRL gRNA (BRDN0001145943) | addgene full sequence | sequence record 189040 | Addgene Assembled Sequence
CCCGGGTGCAAAGATGGATAAAGTTTTAAACAGAGAGGAATCTTTGCAGCTAATGGACCTTCTAGGTCTT
GAAAGGAGTGGGAATTGGCTCCGGTGCCCGTCAGTGGGCAGAGCGCACATCGCCCACAGTCCCCGAGAAG
TTGGGGGGAGGGGTCGGCAATTGATCCGGTGCCTAGAGAAGGTGGCGCGGGGTAAACTGGGAAAGTGATG
TCGTGTACTGGCTCCGCCTTTTTCCCGAGGGTGGGGGAGAACCGTATATAAGTGCAGTAGTCGCCGTGAA
CGTTCTTTTTCGCAACGGGTTTGCCGCCAGAACACAGGTAAGTGCCGTGTGTGGTTCCCGCGGGCCTGGC
CTCTTTACGGGTTATGGCCCTTGCGTGCCTTGAATTACTTCCACCTGGCTGCAGTACGTGATTCTTGATC
CCGAGCTTCGGGTTGGAAGTGGGTGGGAGAGTTCGAGGCCTTGCGCTTAAGGAGCCCCTTCGCCTCGTGC
TTGAGTTGAGGCCTGGCCTGGGCGCTGGGGCCGCCGCGTGCGAATCTGGTGGCACCTTCGCGCCTGTCTC
GCTGCTTTCGATAAGTCTCTAGCCATTTAAAATTTTTGATGACCTGCTGCGACGCTTTTTTTCTGGCAAG
ATAGTCTTGTAAATGCGGGCCAAGATCTGCACACTGGTATTTCGGTTTTTGGGGCCGCGGGCGGCGACGG
GGCCCGTGCGTCCCAGCGCACATGTTCGGCGAGGCGGGGCCTGCGAGCGCGGCCACCGAGAATCGGACGG
GGGTAGTCTCAAGCTGGCCGGCCTGCTCTGGTGCCTGGCCTCGCGCCGCCGTGTATCGCCCCGCCCTGGG
CGGCAAGGCTGGCCCGGTCGGCACCAGTTGCGTGAGCGGAAAGATGGCCGCTTCCCGGCCCTGCTGCAGG
GAGCTCAAAATGGAGGACGCGGCGCTCGGGAGAGCGGGCGGGTGAGTCACCCACACAAAGGAAAAGGGCC
TTTCCGTCCTCAGCCGTCGCTTCATGTGACTCCACGGAGTACCGGGCGCCGTCCAGGCACCTCGATTAGT
TCTCGAGCTTTTGGAGTACGTCGTCTTTAGGTTGGGGGGAGGGGTTTTATGCGATGGAGTTTCCCCACAC
TGAGTGGGTGGAGACTGAAGTTAGGCCAGCTTGGCACTTGATGTAATTCTCCTTGGAATTTGCCCTTTTT
GAGTTTGGATCTTGGTTCATTCTCAAGCCTCAGACAGTGGTTCAAAGTTTTTTTCTTCCATTTCAGGTGT
CGTGACGTACGGCCACCATGACCGAGTACAAGCCCACGGTGCGCCTCGCCACCCGCGACGACGTCCCCAG
GGCCGTACGCACCCTCGCCGCCGCGTTCGCCGACTACCCCGCCACGCGCCACACCGTCGATCCGGACCGC
CACATCGAGCGGGTCACCGAGCTGCAAGAACTCTTCCTCACGCGCGTCGGGCTCGACATCGGCAAGGTGT
GGGTCGCGGACGACGGCGCCGCCGTGGCGGTCTGGACCACGCCGGAGAGCGTCGAAGCGGGGGCGGTGTT
CGCCGAGATCGGCCCGCGCATGGCCGAGTTGAGCGGTTCCCGGCTGGCCGCGCAGCAACAGATGGAAGGC
CTCCTGGCGCCGCACCGGCCCAAGGAGCCCGCGTGGTTCCTGGCCACCGTCGGAGTCTCGCCCGACCACC
AGGGCAAGGGTCTGGGCAGCGCCGTCGTGCTCCCCGGAGTGGAGGCGGCCGAGCGCGCCGGGGTGCCCGC
CTTCCTGGAGACCTCCGCGCCCCGCAACCTCCCCTTCTACGAGCGGCTCGGCTTCACCGTCACCGCCGAC
GTCGAGGTGCCCGAAGGACCGCGCACCTGGTGCATGACCCGCAAGCCCGGTGCCTGAACGCGTTAAGTCG
ACAATCAACCTCTGGATTACAAAATTTGTGAAAGATTGACTGGTATTCTTAACTATGTTGCTCCTTTTAC
GCTATGTGGATACGCTGCTTTAATGCCTTTGTATCATGCTATTGCTTCCCGTATGGCTTTCATTTTCTCC
TCCTTGTATAAATCCTGGTTGCTGTCTCTTTATGAGGAGTTGTGGCCCGTTGTCAGGCAACGTGGCGTGG
TGTGCACTGTGTTTGCTGACGCAACCCCCACTGGTTGGGGCATTGCCACCACCTGTCAGCTCCTTTCCGG
GACTTTCGCTTTCCCCCTCCCTATTGCCACGGCGGAACTCATCGCCGCCTGCCTTGCCCGCTGCTGGACA
GGGGCTCGGCTGTTGGGCACTGACAATTCCGTGGTGTTGTCGGGGAAATCATCGTCCTTTCCTTGGCTGC
TCGCCTGTGTTGCCACCTGGATTCTGCGCGGGACGTCCTTCTGCTACGTCCCTTCGGCCCTCAATCCAGC
GGACCTTCCTTCCCGCGGCCTGCTGCCGGCTCTGCGGCCTCTTCCGCGTCTTCGCCTTCGCCCTCAGACG
AGTCGGATCTCCCTTTGGGCCGCCTCCCCGCGTCGACTTTAAGACCAATGACTTACAAGGCAGCTGTAGA
TCTTAGCCACTTTTTAAAAGAAAAGGGGGGACTGGAAGGGCTAATTCACTCCCAACGAAGACAAGATCTG
CTTTTTGCTTGTACTGGGTCTCTCTGGTTAGACCAGATCTGAGCCTGGGAGCTCTCTGGCTAACTAGGGA
ACCCACTGCTTAAGCCTCAATAAAGCTTGCCTTGAGTGCTTCAAGTAGTGTGTGCCCGTCTGTTGTGTGA
CTCTGGTAACTAGAGATCCCTCAGACCCTTTTAGTCAGTGTGGAAAATCTCTAGCAGTACGTATAGTAGT
TCATGTCATCTTATTATTCAGTATTTATAACTTGCAAAGAAATGAATATCAGAGAGTGAGAGGAACTTGT
TTATTGCAGCTTATAATGGTTACAAATAAAGCAATAGCATCACAAATTTCACAAATAAAGCATTTTTTTC
ACTGCATTCTAGTTGTGGTTTGTCCAAACTCATCAATGTATCTTATCATGTCTGGCTCTAGCTATCCCGC
CCCTAACTCCGCCCATCCCGCCCCTAACTCCGCCCAGTTCCGCCCATTCTCCGCCCCATGGCTGACTAAT
TTTTTTTATTTATGCAGAGGCCGAGGCCGCCTCGGCCTCTGAGCTATTCCAGAAGTAGTGAGGAGGCTTT
TTTGGAGGCCTAGGGACGTACCCAATTCGCCCTATAGTGAGTCGTATTACGCGCGCTCACTGGCCGTCGT
TTTACAACGTCGTGACTGGGAAAACCCTGGCGTTACCCAACTTAATCGCCTTGCAGCACATCCCCCTTTC
GCCAGCTGGCGTAATAGCGAAGAGGCCCGCACCGATCGCCCTTCCCAACAGTTGCGCAGCCTGAATGGCG
AATGGG
[124 nt withheld, positions 3367-3490]
C
[91 nt withheld, positions 3492-3582]
A
[49 nt withheld, positions 3584-3632]
CCTTTGACGTTGGAGTCCACGTTCTTT
[37 nt withheld, positions 3660-3696]
ACCCTATCTCGGTCTATTCTTTTGATTTATAAGGGATTTTGCCGATTTCGGCCTATTGGTTAAAAAATGA
GCTGATTTAACAAAAATTTAACGCGAATTTTAACAAAATATTAACGCTTACAATTTAGGTGGCACTTTTC
GGGGAAATGTGCGCGGAACCCCTATTTGTTTATTTTTCTAAATACATTCAAATATGTATCCGCTCATGAG
ACAATAACCCTGATAAATGCTTCAATAATATTGAAAAAGGAAGAGTATGAGTATTCAACATTTCCGTGTC
GCCCTTATTCCCTTTTTTGCGGCATTTTGCCTTCCTGTTTTTGCTCACCCAGAAACGCTGGTGAAAGTAA
AAGATGCTGAAGATCAGTTGGGTGCACGAGTGGGTTACATCGAACTGGATCTCAACAGCGGTAAGATCCT
TGAGAGTTTTCGCCCCGAAGAACGTTTTCCAATGATGAGCACTTTTAAAGTTCTGCTATGTGGCGCGGTA
TTATCCCGTATTGACGCCGGGCAAGAGCAACTCGGTCGCCGCATACACTATTCTCAGAATGACTTGGTTG
AGTACTCACCAGTCACAGAAAAGCATCTTACGGATGGCATGACAGTAAGAGAATTATGCAGTGCTGCCAT
AACCATGAGTGATAACACTGCGGCCAACTTACTTCTGACAACGATCGGAGGACCGAAGGAGCTAACCGCT
TTTTTGCACAACATGGGGGATCATGTAACTCGCCTTGATCGTTGGGAACCGGAGCTGAATGAAGCCATAC
CAAACGACGAGCGTGACACCACGATGCCTGTAGCAATGGCAACAACGTTGCGCAAACTATTAACTGGCGA
ACTACTTACTCTAGCTTCCCGGCAACAATTAATAGACTGGATGGAGGCGGATAAAGTTGCAGGACCACTT
CTGCGCTCGGCCCTTCCGGCTGGCTGGTTTATTGCTGATAAATCTGGAGCCGGTGAGCGTGGGTCTCGCG
GTATCATTGCAGCACTGGGGCCAGATGGTAAGCCCTCCCGTATCGTAGTTATCTACACGACGGGGAGTCA
GGCAACTATGGATGAACGAAATAGACAGATCGCTGAGATAGGTGCCTCACTGATTAAGCATTGGTAACTG
TCAGACCAAGTTTACTCATATATACTTTAGATTGATTTAAAACTTCATTTTTAATTTAAAAGGATCTAGG
TGAAGATCCTTTTTGATAATCTCATGACCAAAATCCCTTAACGTGAGTTTTCGTTCCACTGAGCGTCAGA
CCCCGTAGAAAAGATCAAAGGATCTTCTTGAGATCCTTTTTTTCTGCGCGTAATCTGCTGCTTGCAAACA
AAAAAACCACCGCTACCAGCGGTGGTTTGTTTGCCGGATCAAGAGCTACCAACTCTTTTTCCGAAGGTAA
CTGGCTTCAGCAGAGCGCAGATACCAAATACTGTTCTTCTAGTGTAGCCGTAGTTAGGCCACCACTTCAA
GAACTCTGTAGCACCGCCTACATACCTCGCTCTGCTAATCCTGTTACCAGTGGCTGCTGCCAGTGGCGAT
AAGTCGTGTCTTACCGGGTTGGACTCAAGACGATAGTTACCGGATAAGGCGCAGCGGTCGGGCTGAACGG
GGGGTTCGTGCACACAGCCCAGCTTGGAGCGAACGACCTACACCGAACTGAGATACCTACAGCGTGAGCT
ATGAGAAAGCGCCACGCTTCCCGAAGGGAGAAAGGCGGACAGGTATCCGGTAAGCGGCAGGGTCGGAACA
GGAGAGCGCACGAGGGAGCTTCCAGGGGGAAACGCCTGGTATCTTTATAGTCCTGTCGGGTTTCGCCACC
TCTGACTTGAGCGTCGATTTTTGTGATGCTCGTCAGGGGGGCGGAGCCTATGGAAAAACGCCAGCAACGC
GGCCTTTTTACGGTTCCTGGCCTTTTGCTGGCCTTTTGCTCACATGTTCTTTCCTGCGTTATCCCCTGAT
TCTGTGGATAACCGTATTACCGCCTTTGAGTGAGCTGATACCGCTCGCCGCAGCCGAACGACCGAGCGCA
GCGAGTCAGTGAGCGAGGAAGCGGAAGAGCGCCCAATACGCAAACCGCCTCTCCCCGCGCGTTGGCCGAT
TCATTAATGCAGCTGGCACGACAGGTTTCCCGACTGGAAAGCGGGCAGTGAGCGCAACGCAATTAATGTG
AGTTAGCTCACTCATTAGGCACCCCAGGCTTTACACTTTATGCTTCCGGCTCGTATGTTGTGTGGAATTG
TGAGCGGATAACAATTTCACACAGGAAACAGCTATGACCATGATTACGCCAAGCGCGCAATTAACCCTCA
CTAAAGGGAACAAAAGCTGGAGCTGCAAGCTTAATGTAGTCTTATGCAATACTCTTGTAGTCTTGCAACA
TGGTAACGATGAGTTAGCAACATGCCTTACAAGGAGAGAAAAAGCACCGTGCATGCCGATTGGTGGAAGT
AAGGTGGTACGATCGTGCCTTATTAGGAAGGCAACAGACGGGTCTGACATGGATTGGACGAACCACTGAA
TTGCCGCATTGCAGAGATATTGTATTTAAGTGCCTAGCTCGATACATAAACGGGTCTCTCTGGTTAGACC
AGATCTGAGCCTGGGAGCTCTCTGGCTAACTAGGGAACCCACTGCTTAAGCCTCAATAAAGCTTGCCTTG
AGTGCTTCAAGTAGTGTGTGCCCGTCTGTTGTGTGACTCTGGTAACTAGAGATCCCTCAGACCCTTTTAG
TCAGTGTGGAAAATCTCTAGCAGTGGCGCCCGAACAGGGACTTGAAAGCGAAAGGGAAACCAGAGGAGCT
CTCTCGACGCAGGACTCGGCTTGCTGAAGCGCGCACGGCAAGAGGCGAGGGGCGGCGACTGGTGAGTACG
CCAAAAATTTTGACTAGCGGAGGCTAGAAGGAGAGAGATGGGTGCGAGAGCGTCAGTATTAAGCGGGGGA
GAATTAGATCGCGATGGGAAAAAATTCGGTTAAGGCCAGGGGGAAAGAAAAAATATAAATTAAAACATAT
AGTATGGGCAAGCAGGGAGCTAGAACGATTCGCAGTTAATCCTGGCCTGTTAGAAACATCAGAAGGCTGT
AGACAAATACTGGGACAGCTACAACCATCCCTTCAGACAGGATCAGAAGAACTTAGATCATTATATAATA
CAGTAGCAACCCTCTATTGTGTGCATCAAAGGATAGAGATAAAAGACACCAAGGAAGCTTTAGACAAGAT
AGAGGAAGAGCAAAACAAAAGTAAGACCACCGCACAGCAAGCGGCCGCTGATCTTCAGACCTGGAGGAGG
AGATATGAGGGACAATTGGAGAAGTGAATTATATAAATATAAAGTAGTAAAAATTGAACCATTAGGAGTA
GCACCCACCAAGGCAAAGAGAAGAGTGGTGCAGAGAGAAAAAAGAGCAGTGGGAATAGGAGCTTTGTTCC
TTGGGTTCTTGGGAGCAGCAGGAAGCACTATGGGCGCAGCGTCAATGACGCTGACGGTACAGGCCAGACA
ATTATTGTCTGGTATAGTGCAGCAGCAGAACAATTTGCTGAGGGCTATTGAGGCGCAACAGCATCTGTTG
CAACTCACAGTCTGGGGCATCAAGCAGCTCCAGGCAAGAATCCTGGCTGTGGAAAGATACCTAAAGGATC
AACAGCTCCTGGGGATTTGGGGTTGCTCTGGAAAACTCATTTGCACCACTGCTGTGCCTTGGAATGCTAG
TTGGAGTAATAAATCTCTGGAACAGATTTGGAATCACACGACCTGGATGGAGTGGGACAGAGAAATTAAC
AATTACACAAGCTTAATACACTCCTTAATTGAAGAATCGCAAAACCAGCAAGAAAAGAATGAACAAGAAT
TATTGGAATTAGATAAATGGGCAAGTTTGTGGAATTGGTTTAACATAACAAATTGGCTGTGGTATATAAA
ATTATTCATAATGATAGTAGGAGGCTTGGTAGGTTTAAGAATAGTTTTTGCTGTACTTTCTATAGTGAAT
AGAGTTAGGCAGGGATATTCACCATTATCGTTTCAGACCCACCTCCCAACCCCGAGGGGACCCAGAGAGG
GCCTATTTCCCATGATTCCTTCATATTTGCATATACGATACAAGGCTGTTAGAGAGATAATTAGAATTAA
TTTGACTGTAAACACAAAGATATTAGTACAAAATACGTGACGTAGAAAGTAATAATTTCTTGGGTAGTTT
GCAGTTTTAAAATTATGTTTTAAAATGGACTATCATATGCTTACCGTAACTTGAAAGTATTTCGATTTCT
TGGCTTTATATATCTTGTGGAAAGGACGAAACACCGTAGACAACATCGAAGTAGCTGTTTTAGAGCTAGA
AATAGCAAGTTAAAATAAGGCTAGTCCGTTATCAACTTGAAAAAGTGGCACCGAGTCGGTGCTTTTTTAA
GCTTGGCGTAACTAGATCTTGAGACAAATGGCAGTATTCATCCACAATTTTAAAAGAAAAGGGGGGATTG
GGGGGTACAGTGCAGGGGAAAGAATAGTAGACATAATAGCAACAGACATACAAACTAAAGAATTACAAAA
ACAAATTACAAAAATTCAAAATTTTCGGGTTTATTACAGGGACAGCAGAGATCCACTTTGGCGCCGGCTC
GAGGGGG
