>Addgene plasmid #77697 | PDGFRL gRNA (BRDN0001145943) | depositor partial sequence | sequence record 145157 | Target Sequence
TAGACAACATCGAAGTAGCT
