>Addgene plasmid #77697 | PDGFRL gRNA (BRDN0001145943) | addgene partial sequence | sequence record 152616 | hU6-F 5'-GAGGGCCTATTTCCCATGATT-3'
ATTAGAATTAATTTGACTGTAAACACAAAGATATTAGTACAAAATACGTGACGTAGAAAGTAATAATTTC
TTGGGTAGTTTGCAGTTTTAAAATTATGTTTTAAAATGGACTATCATATGCTTACCGTAACTTGAAAGTA
TTTCGATTTCTTGGCTTTATATATCTTGTGGAAAGGACGAAACACCGTAGACAACATCGAAGTAGCTGTT
TTAGAGCTAGAAATAGCAAGTTAAAATAAGGCTAGTCCGTTATCAACTTGAAAAAGTGGCACCGAGTCGG
TGCTTTTTTAAGCTTGGCGTAACTAGATCTTGAGACAAATGGCAGTATTCATCCACAATTTTAAAAGAAA
AGGGGGGATTGGGGGGTACAGTGCAGGGGAAAGAATAGTAGACATAATAGCAACAGACATACAAACTAAA
GAATTACAAAAACAAATTACAAAAATTCAAAATTTTCGGGTTTATTACAGGGACAGCAGAGATCCACTTT
GGCGCCGGCTCGAGGGGGCCCGGGTGCAAAGATGGATAAAGTTTTAAACAGAGAGGAATCTTTGCAGCTA
ATGGACCTTCTAGGTCTTGAAAGGAGTGGGAATTGGCTCCGGTGCCCGTCAGTGGGCAGAGCGCACATCG
CCCACAGTCCCCGAGAAGTTGGGGGGAGGGGTCGGCAATTGATCCGGTGCCTAGAGAAGGTGGCGCGGGG
TAAACTGGGAAAGTGATGTCGTGTACTGGCTCCGCCTTTTTCCCGAGG
